>Addgene plasmid #63538 | pFusB3-55 | depositor partial sequence | sequence record 105594 | pFUSB3_TCG
AGTCTTAAGCGTCTCATGGCCTGACCCCGGACCAAGTGGTGGCTATCGCCAGCAACGGTGGCGGCAAGCA
AGCGCTCGAAACGGTGCAGCGGCTGTTGCCGGTGCTGTGCCAGGACCATGGCCTGACTCCGGACCAAGTG
GTGGCTATCGCCAGCCACGATGGCGGCAAGCAAGCGCTCGAAACGGTGCAGCGGCTGTTGCCGGTGCTGT
GCCAGGACCATGGCCTGACCCCGGACCAAGTGGTGGCTATCGCCAGCAACAATGGCGGCAAGCAAGCGCT
CGAAACGGTGCAGCGGCTGTTGCCGGTGCTGTGCCAGGACCATGGCCTGACCCCGGACCAAGTGGTGGCT
ATCGAGACGTC
