>Addgene plasmid #63538 | pFusB3-55 | depositor partial sequence | sequence record 105595 | FusB3
CGTCTCATGGCCTGACCCCGGACCAAGTGGTGGCTATCGAGACCGGCGCCGCTACAGGGCGCGTCCCATT
CGCCATTCAGGCTGCGCAACTGTTGGGAAGGGCGATCGGTGCGGGCCTCTTCGCTATTACGCCAGCTGGC
GAAAGGGGGATGTGCTGCAAGGCGATTAAGTTGGGTAACGCCAGGGTTTTCCCAGTCACGACGTTGTAAA
ACGACGGCCAGTGAGCGCGCGTAATACGACTCACTATAGGGCGAATTGGGTACCGGGCCCCCCCTCGAGG
TCCTCCAGCTTTTGTTCCCTTTAGTGAGGGTTAATTGCGCGCTTGGCGTAATCATGGTCATAGCTGTTTC
CTGTGTGAAATTGTTATCCGCTCACAATTCCACACAACATACGAGCCGGAAGCATAAAGTGTAAAGCCTG
GGGTGCCTAATGAGTGAGCTAACTCACATTAATTGCGTTGCGCTCACTGCCCGCTTTCCACCGGTGGTCT
CGCCAGGACCATGGCCTGACCCCGGACCAAGTGGTGGCTATCGAGACGTCTAGACCAGCCAGGACAGAAA
TGCCTCGACTTCGCTGCTACCCAAGGTTGCCGGGTGACGCACACCGTGGAAACGGATGAAGGCACGAACC
CAGTGGACATAAGCCTGTTCGGTTCGTAAGCTGTAATGCAAGTAGCGTATGCGCTCACGCAACTGGTCCA
GAACCTTGACCGAACGCAGCGGTGGTAACGGCGCAGTGGCGGTTTTCATGGCTTGTTATGACTGTTTTTT
TGGGGTACAGTCTATGCCTCGGGCATCCAAGCAGCAAGCGCGTTACGCCGTGGGTCGATGTTTGATGTTA
TGGAGCAGCAACGATGTTACGCAGCAGGGCAGTCGCCCTAAAACAAAGTTAAACATTATGAGGGAAGCGG
TGATCGCCGAAGTATCGACTCAACTATCAGAGGTAGTTGGCGTCATCGAGCGCCATCTCGAACCGACGTT
GCTGGCCGTACATTTGTACGGCTCCGCAGTGGATGGCGGCCTGAAGCCACACAGTGATATTGATTTGCTG
GTTACGGTGACCGTAAGGCTTGATGAAACAACGCGGCGAGCTTTGATCAACGACCTTTTGGAAACTTCGG
CTTCCCCTGGAGAGAGCGAGATTCTCCGCGCTGTAGAAGTCACCATTGTTGTGCACGACGACATCATTCC
GTGGCGTTATCCAGCTAAGCGCGAACTGCAATTTGGAGAATGGCAGCGCAATGACATTCTTGCAGGTATC
TTCGAGCCAGCCACGATCGACATTGATCTGGCTATCTTGCTGACAAAAGCAAGAGAACATAGCGTTGCCT
TGGTAGGTCCAGCGGCGGAGGAACTCTTTGATCCGGTTCCTGAACAGGATCTATTTGAGGCGCTAAATGA
AACCTTAACGCTATGGAACTCGCCGCCCGACTGGGCTGGCGATGAGCGAAATGTAGTGCTTACGTTGTCC
CGCATTTGGTACAGCGCAGTAACCGGCAAAATCGCGCCGAAGGATGTCGCTGCCGACTGGGCAATGGAGC
GCCTGCCGGCCCAGTATCAGCCCGTCATACTTGAAGCTAGACAGGCTTATCTTGGACAAGAAGAAGATCG
CTTGGCCTCGCGCGCAGATCAGTTGGAAGAATTTGTCCACTACGTGAAAGGCGAGATCACCAAGGTAGTC
GGCAAATAACCCTCGAGCCACCCATGACCAAAATCCCTTAACGTGAGTTACGCGTCGTTCCACTGAGCGT
CAGACCCCGTAGAAAAGATCAAAGGATCTTCTTGAGATCCTTTTTTTCTGCGCGTAATCTGCTGCTTGCA
AACAAAAAAACCACCGCTACCAGCGGTGGTTTGTTTGCCGGATCAAGAGCTACCAACTCTTTTTCCGAAG
GTAACTGGCTTCAGCAGAGCGCAGATACCAAATACTGTCCTTCTAGTGTAGCCGTAGTTAGGCCACCACT
TCAAGAACTCTGTAGCACCGCCTACATACCTCGCTCTGCTAATCCTGTTACCAGTGGCTGCTGCCAGTGG
CGATAAGTCGTGTCTTACCGGGTTGGACTCAAGACGATAGTTACCGGATAAGGCGCAGCGGTCGGGCTGA
ACGGGGGGTTCGTGCACACAGCCCAGCTTGGAGCGAACGACCTACACCGAACTGAGATACCTACAGCGTG
AGCATTGAGAAAGCGCCACGCTTCCCGAAGGGAGAAAGGCGGACAGGTATCCGGTAAGCGGCAGGGTCGG
AACAGGAGAGCGCACGAGGGAGCTTCCAGGGGGAAACGCCTGGTATCTTTATAGTCCTGTCGGGTTTCGC
CACCTCTGACTTGAGCGTCGATTTTTGTGATGCTCGTCAGGGGGGCGGAGCCTATGGAAAAACGCCAGCA
ACGCGGCCTTTTTACGGTTCCTGGCCTTTTGCTGGCCTTTTGCTCACATGTTCTTTCCTGCGTTATCCCC
TGATTCTGTGGATAACCGTATTACCGCCTTTGAGTGAGCTGATACCGCTCGCCGCAGCCGAACGACCGAG
CGCAGCGAGTCAGTGAGCGAGGAAGCGGAAGAGCGCCCAATACGCAAACCGCCTCTCCCCGCGCGTTGGC
CGATTCATTAATGCAGCTGGCACGACAGGTTTCCCGACTGGAAAGCGGGCAGTGAGCGCAACGCAATTAA
TACGCGTACCGCTAGCCAGGAAGAGTTTGTAGAAACGCAAAAAGGCCATCCGTCAGGATGGCCTTCTGCT
TAGTTTGATGCCTGGCAGTTTATGGCGGGCGTCCTGCCCGCCACCCTCCGGGCCGTTGCTTCACAACGTT
CAAATCCGCTCCCGGCGGATTTGTCCTACTCAGGAGAGCGTTCACCGACAAACAACAGATAAAACGAAAG
GCCCAGTCTTCCGACTGAGCCTTTCGTTTTATTTGATGCCTGGCAGTTCCCTACTCTCGCGTTAACGCTA
GCATGGATGTTTTCCCAGTCACGACGTTGTAAAACGACGGCCAGTCTTAAG
