>Addgene plasmid #63538 | pFusB3-55 | addgene partial sequence | sequence record 116375 | pCR8_R1 5'-cgaaccgaacaggcttatgt-3'
GGTGTGCGTCACCCGGCAACCTTGGGTAGCAGCGAAGTCGAGGCATTTCTGTCCTGGCTGGTCTAGACGT
CTCGATAGCCACCACTTGGTCCGGGGTCAGGCCATGGTCCTGGCACAGCACCGGCAACAGCCGCTGCACC
GTTTCGAGCGCTTGCTTGCCGCCATTGTTGCTGGCGATAGCCACCACTTGGTCCGGGGTCAGGCCATGGT
CCTGGCACAGCACCGGCAACAGCCGCTGCACCGTTTCGAGCGCTTGCTTGCCGCCATCGTGGCTGGCGAT
AGCCACCACTTGGTCCGGAGTCAGGCCATGGTCCTGGCACAGCACCGGCAACAGCCGCTGCACCGTTTCG
AGCGCTTGCTTGCCGCCACCGTTGCTGGCGATAGCCACCACTTGGTCCGGGGTCAGGCCATGAGACGCTT
AAGACTGGCCGTCGTTTTACAACGTCGTGACTGGGAAAACATCCATGCTAGCGTTAACGCGAGAGTAGGG
AACTGCCAGGCATCAAATAAAACGAAAGGCTCAGTCGGAAGACTGGGCCTTTCGTTTTATCTGTTGTTTG
TCGGTGAACGCTCTCCTGAGTAGGACAAATCCGCCGGGAGCGGATTTGAACGTTGTGAAGCAACGGCCCG
GAGGGTGGCGGGCAGGACGCCCGCCATAAACTGCCAGGCATCAAACTAAGCAGAAGGCCATCCTGACGGA
TGGCCTTTTTGCGTTTCTACAAACTCTTCCTGGCTAGCGGTACGCGTATTAATTGCGTTGCGCTCACTG
