[The description below was written by a language model from this plasmid's Addgene catalogue record.]
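Description:
pFusB3-55 is a bacterial library plasmid from the FusX system, a rapid one-step method for assembling TALE repeat arrays used to build TALENs and related programmable DNA-binding proteins. It is built on the FusB3 backbone (about 3 kb without insert), is maintained at high copy in standard E. coli cloning strains, and is selected with spectinomycin. The record does not name the origin of replication or list any other backbone features, and no feature table is provided, so details beyond the catalogue fields cannot be confirmed.

The insert is a synthetic, pre-assembled trimer of TALE repeats carrying the repeat-variable diresidues NG, HD and NN, also labelled B3_TCG. Under the standard TALE code, NG recognises T, HD recognises C and NN recognises G, so this module specifies the trinucleotide TCG. Within the FusX scheme it supplies RVD positions 13 to 15 of the final array. The trimer was cloned into the backbone through BsaI sites that were destroyed in the process, which is typical of Golden Gate cloning with type IIS enzymes, where cutting outside the recognition site leaves defined overhangs and permits ordered, seamless joining of fragments.

The plasmid carries no stated promoter or expression elements and is not meant to be expressed on its own. It is one member of a set of trimer plasmids covering the possible RVD combinations at each position block. A user picks the plasmid matching the target sequence at positions 13 to 15 and combines it with the corresponding modules for the other positions and a receiver vector to generate a full-length TALE or TALEN for genome editing.
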