Addgene plasmid #63538: pFusB3-55
Purpose: Encodes RVD positions 13-15 in TALEN assembly
Depositing lab: Stephen Ekker. Depositing organization: Mayo Foundation for Medical Education and Research. Publication: FusX: A rapid one-step TALE assembly system for genome science. Ma AC, McNulty MS, Tanya PL, Jarryd CM, Martinez-Galvez G, Argue DP, Lee HB, Urban MD, Bullard CE, Blackburn PR, Man TK, Clark KJ, Ekker SC. Hum Gene Ther. 2016 Jun;27(6):451-63. doi: 10.1089/hum.2015.172 PubMed 26854857.
Backbone
  Vector backbone: FusB3
  Backbone size w/o insert (bp): 2991
  Vector type: TALEN
Growth in bacteria
  Bacterial resistance: Spectinomycin, 50 μg/mL
  Growth temperature: 37°C
  Growth strain: DH5alpha
  Copy number: High Copy
Gene/Insert
  Gene/Insert name: NG HD NN (alt name: B3_TCG)
  Species: Synthetic
  Mutation: none
  Cloning method: Restriction Enzyme; 5′ cloning site BsaI (destroyed during cloning); 3′ cloning site BsaI (destroyed during cloning)
  Sequencing primers: 5′ pCR8_F1; 3′ pCR8_R1
Terms and licenses: Academic/Nonprofit Terms; Industry Terms: Not Available to Industry
How to cite: pFusB3-55 was a gift from Stephen Ekker (Addgene plasmid # 63538 ; http://n2t.net/addgene:63538 ; RRID:Addgene_63538)
